Addgene plasmid #245767: pBD30
Purpose: Expresses rap-1::mCherry in cholinergic motor neurons
Depositing lab: Salvatore Cherra. Depositing organization: University of Kentucky. Publication: A PDZ-RapGEF promotes synaptic development in C. elegans through a Rap/Rac signaling pathway. Lamb R, Scales M, Watkins J, Werner M, Cherra SJ. Development. 2025 Aug 1:dev.204678. doi: 10.1242/dev.204678. PubMed 40748210.
Backbone
  Vector backbone: pDEST
  Vector type: Worm Expression
Growth in bacteria
  Bacterial resistance: Ampicillin, 100 μg/mL
  Growth temperature: 37°C
  Growth strain: DH5alpha
  Copy number: High Copy
Gene/Insert
  Gene/Insert name: rap-1::mCherry
  Species: C. elegans (nematode)
  Promoter: unc-17b
  Tag / fusion protein: mCherry (C terminal on insert)
  Cloning method: Gateway Cloning
Terms and licenses: Academic/Nonprofit Terms; Industry Terms: Not Available to Industry
How to cite: pBD30 was a gift from Salvatore Cherra (Addgene plasmid # 245767 ; http://n2t.net/addgene:245767 ; RRID:Addgene_245767)
