[The description below was written by a language model from this plasmid's Addgene catalogue record and pLannotate feature annotations shown in this document.]
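Description:
pBD30 is a C. elegans expression plasmid built by Gateway recombination into a pDEST-type destination backbone with pBluescript-like architecture. It is maintained in E. coli through a high-copy ColE1/pUC origin and selected with ampicillin via the bla (AmpR) gene and its promoter. The backbone also carries an f1 phage origin, flanking T7 and T3 promoters, and remnants of the lac promoter/operator, lacZα and lacI, which are cloning-vector leftovers with no role in worm expression.

The payload sits between attB1 and attB2 sites, the scars left by the Gateway reaction, and consists of the C. elegans small GTPase gene rap-1 fused at its C terminus to the monomeric red fluorescent protein mCherry. The automated annotation labels the GTPase coding region as human RAP1B, which most likely reflects sequence similarity to the closest database entry, since the catalogue lists the insert as nematode. Expression is recorded as driven by the unc-17b promoter, which directs transcription in cholinergic motor neurons. This promoter is not annotated in the feature tables but presumably occupies the unlabelled region upstream of attB1. The 3' UTR downstream of attB2 is likewise not identified, although a short aex-5 match is flagged in that region, and a small tbb-2 terminator fragment is flagged upstream of the insert.

The two sequence records differ by only seven nucleotides and share identical feature sets. The construct is used to make transgenic worms expressing tagged RAP-1 specifically in cholinergic motor neurons, allowing visualisation of the protein or cell-specific expression in studies of Rap/Rac signalling in synaptic development.
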