Features (pLannotate 1.2.2; 19 found; start..end, strand, type, name):
     30..458     -  rep_origin     f1 ori (sequence partly withheld): f1 bacteriophage origin of replication; arrow indicates direction of (+) strand synthesis
    463..618     -  CDS            lacZα (fragment): LacZα fragment of β-galactosidase; lacZ fragment
    626..644     +  promoter       T7 promoter: promoter for bacteriophage T7 RNA polymerase
    962..983     +  terminator     tbb-2 terminator (fragment): tbb-2; transcription terminator for the C. elegans tubulin beta-2 gene
   1148..1188    -  misc_feature   MCS (fragment): pUC18/19 multiple cloning site
   1293..1317    +  protein_bind   attB1: mutant version of attB; recombination site for the Gateway® BP reaction BP Clonase™
   1352..1894    +  CDS            RAP1B: RAP1B_HUMAN - Experimental evidence at protein level: Swiss-Prot protein existence level 1. GTP-binding protein that possesses intrinsic GTPase activity. Contributes to the polarizing activity of KRIT1 and CDH5 in the establishment and maintenance of correct endothelial cell polarity and vascular lumen. Required for the localization of phosphorylated PRKCZ, PARD3 and TIAM1 to the cell junction. Plays a role in the establishment of basal endothelial barrier function. From Homo sapiens (Human).
   1952..2659    +  CDS            mCherry: mCherry is a basic (constitutively fluorescent) red fluorescent protein published in 2004, derived from Discosoma sp.. It is reported to be a very rapidly-maturing monomer with low acid sensitivity.
   2692..2716    -  protein_bind   attB2: mutant version of attB; recombination site for the Gateway® BP reaction BP Clonase™
   2716..2774    -  misc_feature   MCS (fragment): pBluescript multiple cloning site
   3271..3423    +  CDS            aex-5 (fragment): AEX5_CAEEL - Also known as kpc-3 From Caenorhabditis elegans.
   3495..3513    -  promoter       T3 promoter: promoter for bacteriophage T3 RNA polymerase
   3558..3574    -  protein_bind   lac operator: The lac repressor binds to the lac operator to inhibit transcription in E. coli. This inhibition can be relieved by adding lactose or isopropyl-β-D-thiogalactopyranoside (IPTG). lac repressor encoded by lacI
   3582..3612    -  promoter       lac promoter: promoter for the E. coli lac operon
   3627..3648    -  protein_bind   CAP binding site: CAP binding activates transcription in the presence of cAMP. E. coli catabolite activator protein
   3661..3753    -  CDS            lacI (fragment): lac repressor; lacI; The lac repressor binds to the lac operator to inhibit transcription in E. coli. This inhibition can be relieved by adding lactose or isopropyl-β-D-thiogalactopyranoside (IPTG).
   3936..4524    -  rep_origin     ori: high-copy-number ColE1/pMB1/pBR322/pUC origin of replication
   4695..5555    -  CDS            AmpR: β-lactamase; bla; confers resistance to ampicillin, carbenicillin, and related antibiotics
   5556..5660    -  promoter       AmpR promoter: bla
>Addgene plasmid #245767 | pBD30 | addgene full sequence | sequence record 486788 | Addgene NGS Result
CTAAATTGTAAGCGTTAATATTTTGTTAAAATTCGCGTTAAATTTTTGTTAAATCAGCTCATTTTTTAAC
CAATAGGCCGAAATCGGCAAAATCCCTTATAAATCAAAAGAATAGACCGAGATAGGGT
[37 nt withheld, positions 129-165]
AAAGAACGTGGACTCCAACGTCAAAGG
[49 nt withheld, positions 193-241]
T
[91 nt withheld, positions 243-333]
G
[124 nt withheld, positions 335-458]
CCCATTCGCCATTCAGGCTGCGCAACTGTTGGGAAGGGCGATCGGTGCGGGCCTCTTCGCTATTACGCCA
GCTGGCGAAAGGGGGATGTGCTGCAAGGCGATTAAGTTGGGTAACGCCAGGGTTTTCCCAGTCACGACGT
TGTAAAACGACGGCCAGTGAGCGCGCGTAATACGACTCACTATAGGGCGAATTGGGTACCGCTTTTGGTT
TTCACAATTTTCTGGTTTTTGGGATTTTTGCGGGAATTTTGAGAGGAGAAAGTTGGGAGAGAAGATATTG
GAATGGTCCCCGGGGAGCTGTACATTTATACACCAAGGCAATCTTCGTAAAAAATAACAATAGAGTCATC
CCTCAGAACAGAAAAGAAACCCGCCCGGGGGCTCAAATACACATGTCATTTTTCTTTTTTCGCCTGATTT
TTAGCCTAAATTAGTGTTTAGCAATTTTTTAAGGTAACTCGGTGGAGTCATTTGAACTTTTTAAACTAAA
ATTTCAGAAAAAATTCTTTTTTTTTGTCAAAAAATAATTTTCCCGCCGGAATTTTTCAAAAAAATAATTT
TTATTTTATTTTTCAAGTTCCTTGTTTCCTCTTTATTTTTTTATTTTGCCCCCAAAAGTTTTACACTAAA
ATATTTAATTTTCAGGTAATTCATCGAAAGTCTTTCTATTTTCCGCATCTCTTGTTCAAAAGCTTGCATG
CCTGCAGGTCGACTCTAGAGGATCCCCGGGATTGGCCAAAGGACCCAAAGGTATGTTTCGAATGATACTA
ACATAACATAGAACATTTTCAGGAGGACCCTTGGAGGGTACCGGTAGAAAAAAAGCTTGATATCACAAGT
TTGTACAAAAAAGCAGGCTCCGAATTCGCCCTTGGACTAGTCATATGGGTACCATGCGGGAGTATAAGAT
TGTTGTGCTCGGATCTGGAGGAGTAGGAAAATCCGCACTGACGGTACAATTCGTGCAGGGAATTTTCGTA
GAGAAGTATGACCCAACAATTGAGGATAGTTACAGAAAGCAAGTGGAAGTCGACGGCCAGCAATGTATGC
TTGAGATACTGGATACAGCAGGAACGGAGCAATTCACAGCGATGCGTGATTTGTACATGAAGAATGGACA
AGGATTTGTTCTCGTTTATTCAATTACTGCTCAATCGACATTCAATGATCTTATGGATCTTCGTGATCAG
ATTCTTCGTGTCAAAGATACGGACGAGGTTCCAATGATTTTGGTAGGAAATAAGTGTGATTTGGAAGACG
AACGAGTTGTTGGAAAAGATCAGGGACAGAATCTCGCCAGGCAGTTTGGATCAGCATTCCTTGAAACCTC
TGCAAAAGCAAAGATTAACGTCAGCGAGGTGTTCTACGACCTCGTTCGTCAAATAAACCGACGTTATCCC
GAATCTGGTCGACGCCAGGGACAATCAAATAAGCAGTGCTGCTCGTGTGTCATCATGGGTACCAGTGGTT
CCGGAGGATCTGGAGGATCTGGTATGGTCTCAAAGGGTGAAGAAGATAACATGGCAATTATTAAAGAGTT
TATGCGTTTCAAGGTGCATATGGAGGGATCTGTCAATGGGCATGAGTTTGAAATTGAAGGTGAAGGAGAA
GGCCGACCATATGAGGGAACACAAACCGCAAAACTAAAGGTAACTAAAGGCGGACCATTACCATTCGCCT
GGGACATCCTCTCTCCACAGTTCATGTATGGAAGTAAAGCTTATGTTAAACATCCGGCAGATATACCAGA
TTATTTGAAACTTTCATTCCCGGAGGGTTTTAAGTGGGAACGCGTAATGAATTTTGAAGACGGAGGAGTT
GTTACAGTGACGCAAGACTCAAGCCTCCAAGATGGAGAATTTATTTATAAAGTCAAACTTCGAGGAACGA
ATTTCCCCTCGGATGGACCTGTTATGCAGAAGAAGACTATGGGATGGGAAGCTTCAAGTGAAAGAATGTA
CCCTGAAGACGGTGCTCTTAAGGGAGAGATTAAACAACGTCTTAAATTGAAAGATGGAGGACATTACGAT
GCTGAGGTGAAGACAACTTACAAAGCCAAAAAACCAGTTCAGCTGCCAGGAGCGTACAATGTTAATATTA
AACTGGATATCACCTCCCACAACGAGGATTACACTATCGTTGAGCAATATGAAAGAGCTGAAGGGCGGCA
CTCGACAGGTGGCATGGATGAATTGTATAAGTAGCATATGGCGGCCGCGGAAGGGCGCATTCGACCCAGC
TTTCTTGTACAAAGTGGTGATATCGAATTCCTGCAGCCCGGGGGATCCACTAGTTCTAGAGCGGCCGCCA
CCGCGGCCGCTGTCATCAGATCGCCATCTCGCGCCCGTGCCTCTGACTTCTAAGTCCAATTACTCTTCAA
CATCCCTACATGCTCTTTCTCCCTGTGCTCCCACCCCCTATTTTTGTTATTATCAAAAAACTTCTCTTAA
TTTCTTTGTTTTTTAGCTTCTTTTAAGTCACCTCTAACAATGAAATTGTGTAGATTCAAAAATAGAATTA
ATTCGTAATAAAAAGTCGAAAAAAATTGTGCTCCCTCCCCCCATTAATAATAATTCTATCCCAAAATCTA
CACAATGTTCTGTGTACACTTCTTATGTTTTTTACTTCTGATAAATTTTTTTGAAACATCATAGAAAAAA
CCGCACACAAAATACCTTATCATATGTTACGTTTCAGTTTATGACCGCAATTTTTATTTCTTCGCACGTC
TGGGCCTCTCATGACGTCAAATCATGCTCATCGTGAAAAAGTTTTGGAGTATTTTTGGAATTTTTCAATC
AAGTGAAAGTTTATGAAATTAATTTTCCTGCTTTTGCTTTTTGGGGTTTCCCCTATTGTTTGTCAAGATT
TCGAGGACGGCGTTTTTCTTGCTAAAATCACAAGTATTGATGAGCACGATGCAAGAAAGATCGGAAGAAG
GTTTGGGTTTGAGGCTCAGTGGAAGGTGAGTAGAAGTTGATAATTTGAAAGTGGAGTAGTGTCTATGGGG
TTTTTGCCGAGCTCCAGCTTTTGTTCCCTTTAGTGAGGGTTAATTGCGCGCTTGGCGTAATCATGGTCAT
AGCTGTTTCCTGTGTGAAATTGTTATCCGCTCACAATTCCACACAACATACGAGCCGGAAGCATAAAGTG
TAAAGCCTGGGGTGCCTAATGAGTGAGCTAACTCACATTAATTGCGTTGCGCTCACTGCCCGCTTTCCAG
TCGGGAAACCTGTCGTGCCAGCTGCATTAATGAATCGGCCAACGCGCGGGGAGAGGCGGTTTGCGTATTG
GGCGCTCTTCCGCTTCCTCGCTCACTGACTCGCTGCGCTCGGTCGTTCGGCTGCGGCGAGCGGTATCAGC
TCACTCAAAGGCGGTAATACGGTTATCCACAGAATCAGGGGATAACGCAGGAAAGAACATGTGAGCAAAA
GGCCAGCAAAAGGCCAGGAACCGTAAAAAGGCCGCGTTGCTGGCGTTTTTCCATAGGCTCCGCCCCCCTG
ACGAGCATCACAAAAATCGACGCTCAAGTCAGAGGTGGCGAAACCCGACAGGACTATAAAGATACCAGGC
GTTTCCCCCTGGAAGCTCCCTCGTGCGCTCTCCTGTTCCGACCCTGCCGCTTACCGGATACCTGTCCGCC
TTTCTCCCTTCGGGAAGCGTGGCGCTTTCTCATAGCTCACGCTGTAGGTATCTCAGTTCGGTGTAGGTCG
TTCGCTCCAAGCTGGGCTGTGTGCACGAACCCCCCGTTCAGCCCGACCGCTGCGCCTTATCCGGTAACTA
TCGTCTTGAGTCCAACCCGGTAAGACACGACTTATCGCCACTGGCAGCAGCCACTGGTAACAGGATTAGC
AGAGCGAGGTATGTAGGCGGTGCTACAGAGTTCTTGAAGTGGTGGCCTAACTACGGCTACACTAGAAGAA
CAGTATTTGGTATCTGCGCTCTGCTGAAGCCAGTTACCTTCGGAAAAAGAGTTGGTAGCTCTTGATCCGG
CAAACAAACCACCGCTGGTAGCGGTGGTTTTTTTGTTTGCAAGCAGCAGATTACGCGCAGAAAAAAAGGA
TCTCAAGAAGATCCTTTGATCTTTTCTACGGGGTCTGACGCTCAGTGGAACGAAAACTCACGTTAAGGGA
TTTTGGTCATGAGATTATCAAAAAGGATCTTCACCTAGATCCTTTTAAATTAAAAATGAAGTTTTAAATC
AATCTAAAGTATATATGAGTAAACTTGGTCTGACAGTTACCAATGCTTAATCAGTGAGGCACCTATCTCA
GCGATCTGTCTATTTCGTTCATCCATAGTTGCCTGACTCCCCGTCGTGTAGATAACTACGATACGGGAGG
GCTTACCATCTGGCCCCAGTGCTGCAATGATACCGCGAGACCCACGCTCACCGGCTCCAGATTTATCAGC
AATAAACCAGCCAGCCGGAAGGGCCGAGCGCAGAAGTGGTCCTGCAACTTTATCCGCCTCCATCCAGTCT
ATTAATTGTTGCCGGGAAGCTAGAGTAAGTAGTTCGCCAGTTAATAGTTTGCGCAACGTTGTTGCCATTG
CTACAGGCATCGTGGTGTCACGCTCGTCGTTTGGTATGGCTTCATTCAGCTCCGGTTCCCAACGATCAAG
GCGAGTTACATGATCCCCCATGTTGTGCAAAAAAGCGGTTAGCTCCTTCGGTCCTCCGATCGTTGTCAGA
AGTAAGTTGGCCGCAGTGTTATCACTCATGGTTATGGCAGCACTGCATAATTCTCTTACTGTCATGCCAT
CCGTAAGATGCTTTTCTGTGACTGGTGAGTACTCAACCAAGTCATTCTGAGAATAGTGTATGCGGCGACC
GAGTTGCTCTTGCCCGGCGTCAATACGGGATAATACCGCGCCACATAGCAGAACTTTAAAAGTGCTCATC
ATTGGAAAACGTTCTTCGGGGCGAAAACTCTCAAGGATCTTACCGCTGTTGAGATCCAGTTCGATGTAAC
CCACTCGTGCACCCAACTGATCTTCAGCATCTTTTACTTTCACCAGCGTTTCTGGGTGAGCAAAAACAGG
AAGGCAAAATGCCGCAAAAAAGGGAATAAGGGCGACACGGAAATGTTGAATACTCATACTCTTCCTTTTT
CAATATTATTGAAGCATTTATCAGGGTTATTGTCTCATGAGCGGATACATATTTGAATGTATTTAGAAAA
ATAAACAAATAGGGGTTCCGCGCACATTTCCCCGAAAAGTGCCAC
