Features (pLannotate 1.2.2; 19 found; start..end, strand, type, name):
     30..458     -  rep_origin     f1 ori (sequence partly withheld): f1 bacteriophage origin of replication; arrow indicates direction of (+) strand synthesis
    463..618     -  CDS            lacZα (fragment): LacZα fragment of β-galactosidase; lacZ fragment
    626..644     +  promoter       T7 promoter: promoter for bacteriophage T7 RNA polymerase
    969..990     +  terminator     tbb-2 terminator (fragment): tbb-2; transcription terminator for the C. elegans tubulin beta-2 gene
   1155..1195    -  misc_feature   MCS (fragment): pUC18/19 multiple cloning site
   1300..1324    +  protein_bind   attB1: mutant version of attB; recombination site for the Gateway® BP reaction BP Clonase™
   1359..1901    +  CDS            RAP1B: RAP1B_HUMAN - Experimental evidence at protein level: Swiss-Prot protein existence level 1. GTP-binding protein that possesses intrinsic GTPase activity. Contributes to the polarizing activity of KRIT1 and CDH5 in the establishment and maintenance of correct endothelial cell polarity and vascular lumen. Required for the localization of phosphorylated PRKCZ, PARD3 and TIAM1 to the cell junction. Plays a role in the establishment of basal endothelial barrier function. From Homo sapiens (Human).
   1959..2666    +  CDS            mCherry: mCherry is a basic (constitutively fluorescent) red fluorescent protein published in 2004, derived from Discosoma sp.. It is reported to be a very rapidly-maturing monomer with low acid sensitivity.
   2699..2723    -  protein_bind   attB2: mutant version of attB; recombination site for the Gateway® BP reaction BP Clonase™
   2723..2781    -  misc_feature   MCS (fragment): pBluescript multiple cloning site
   3278..3430    +  CDS            aex-5 (fragment): AEX5_CAEEL - Also known as kpc-3 From Caenorhabditis elegans.
   3502..3520    -  promoter       T3 promoter: promoter for bacteriophage T3 RNA polymerase
   3565..3581    -  protein_bind   lac operator: The lac repressor binds to the lac operator to inhibit transcription in E. coli. This inhibition can be relieved by adding lactose or isopropyl-β-D-thiogalactopyranoside (IPTG). lac repressor encoded by lacI
   3589..3619    -  promoter       lac promoter: promoter for the E. coli lac operon
   3634..3655    -  protein_bind   CAP binding site: CAP binding activates transcription in the presence of cAMP. E. coli catabolite activator protein
   3668..3760    -  CDS            lacI (fragment): lac repressor; lacI; The lac repressor binds to the lac operator to inhibit transcription in E. coli. This inhibition can be relieved by adding lactose or isopropyl-β-D-thiogalactopyranoside (IPTG).
   3943..4531    -  rep_origin     ori: high-copy-number ColE1/pMB1/pBR322/pUC origin of replication
   4702..5562    -  CDS            AmpR: β-lactamase; bla; confers resistance to ampicillin, carbenicillin, and related antibiotics
   5563..5667    -  promoter       AmpR promoter: bla
>Addgene plasmid #245767 | pBD30 | analyzer sequence | sequence record 483113
CTAAATTGTAAGCGTTAATATTTTGTTAAAATTCGCGTTAAATTTTTGTTAAATCAGCTCATTTTTTAAC
CAATAGGCCGAAATCGGCAAAATCCCTTATAAATCAAAAGAATAGACCGAGATAGGGT
[37 nt withheld, positions 129-165]
AAAGAACGTGGACTCCAACGTCAAAGG
[49 nt withheld, positions 193-241]
T
[91 nt withheld, positions 243-333]
G
[124 nt withheld, positions 335-458]
CCCATTCGCCATTCAGGCTGCGCAACTGTTGGGAAGGGCGATCGGTGCGGGCCTCTTCGCTATTACGCCA
GCTGGCGAAAGGGGGATGTGCTGCAAGGCGATTAAGTTGGGTAACGCCAGGGTTTTCCCAGTCACGACGT
TGTAAAACGACGGCCAGTGAGCGCGCGTAATACGACTCACTATAGGGCGAATTGGGTACCGCTTTTGGTT
TTCACAATTTTCTGGTTTTTGGGATTTTTGCGGGAATTTTGAGAGGAGAAAGTTGGGAGAGAAGATATTG
GAATGGTCCCCGGGGAGCTGTACATTTATACATCTAGCGCCAAGGCAATCTTCGTAAAAAATAACAATAG
AGTCATCCCTCAGAACAGAAAAGAAACCCGCCCGGGGGCTCAAATACACATGTCATTTTTCTTTTTTCGC
CTGATTTTTAGCCTAAATTAGTGTTTAGCAATTTTTTAAGGTAACTCGGTGGAGTCATTTGAACTTTTTA
AACTAAAATTTCAGAAAAAATTCTTTTTTTTTGTCAAAAAATAATTTTCCCGCCGGAATTTTTCAAAAAA
ATAATTTTTATTTTATTTTTCAAGTTCCTTGTTTCCTCTTTATTTTTTTATTTTGCCCCCAAAAGTTTTA
CACTAAAATATTTAATTTTCAGGTAATTCATCGAAAGTCTTTCTATTTTCCGCATCTCTTGTTCAAAAGC
TTGCATGCCTGCAGGTCGACTCTAGAGGATCCCCGGGATTGGCCAAAGGACCCAAAGGTATGTTTCGAAT
GATACTAACATAACATAGAACATTTTCAGGAGGACCCTTGGAGGGTACCGGTAGAAAAAAAGCTTGATAT
CACAAGTTTGTACAAAAAAGCAGGCTCCGAATTCGCCCTTGGACTAGTCATATGGGTACCATGCGGGAGT
ATAAGATTGTTGTGCTCGGATCTGGAGGAGTAGGAAAATCCGCACTGACGGTACAATTCGTGCAGGGAAT
TTTCGTAGAGAAGTATGACCCAACAATTGAGGATAGTTACAGAAAGCAAGTGGAAGTCGACGGCCAGCAA
TGTATGCTTGAGATACTGGATACAGCAGGAACGGAGCAATTCACAGCGATGCGTGATTTGTACATGAAGA
ATGGACAAGGATTTGTTCTCGTTTATTCAATTACTGCTCAATCGACATTCAATGATCTTATGGATCTTCG
TGATCAGATTCTTCGTGTCAAAGATACGGACGAGGTTCCAATGATTTTGGTAGGAAATAAGTGTGATTTG
GAAGACGAACGAGTTGTTGGAAAAGATCAGGGACAGAATCTCGCCAGGCAGTTTGGATCAGCATTCCTTG
AAACCTCTGCAAAAGCAAAGATTAACGTCAGCGAGGTGTTCTACGACCTCGTTCGTCAAATAAACCGACG
TTATCCCGAATCTGGTCGACGCCAGGGACAATCAAATAAGCAGTGCTGCTCGTGTGTCATCATGGGTACC
AGTGGTTCCGGAGGATCTGGAGGATCTGGTATGGTCTCAAAGGGTGAAGAAGATAACATGGCAATTATTA
AAGAGTTTATGCGTTTCAAGGTGCATATGGAGGGATCTGTCAATGGGCATGAGTTTGAAATTGAAGGTGA
AGGAGAAGGCCGACCATATGAGGGAACACAAACCGCAAAACTAAAGGTAACTAAAGGCGGACCATTACCA
TTCGCCTGGGACATCCTCTCTCCACAGTTCATGTATGGAAGTAAAGCTTATGTTAAACATCCGGCAGATA
TACCAGATTATTTGAAACTTTCATTCCCGGAGGGTTTTAAGTGGGAACGCGTAATGAATTTTGAAGACGG
AGGAGTTGTTACAGTGACGCAAGACTCAAGCCTCCAAGATGGAGAATTTATTTATAAAGTCAAACTTCGA
GGAACGAATTTCCCCTCGGATGGACCTGTTATGCAGAAGAAGACTATGGGATGGGAAGCTTCAAGTGAAA
GAATGTACCCTGAAGACGGTGCTCTTAAGGGAGAGATTAAACAACGTCTTAAATTGAAAGATGGAGGACA
TTACGATGCTGAGGTGAAGACAACTTACAAAGCCAAAAAACCAGTTCAGCTGCCAGGAGCGTACAATGTT
AATATTAAACTGGATATCACCTCCCACAACGAGGATTACACTATCGTTGAGCAATATGAAAGAGCTGAAG
GGCGGCACTCGACAGGTGGCATGGATGAATTGTATAAGTAGCATATGGCGGCCGCGGAAGGGCGAATTCG
ACCCAGCTTTCTTGTACAAAGTGGTGATATCGAATTCCTGCAGCCCGGGGGATCCACTAGTTCTAGAGCG
GCCGCCACCGCGGCCGCTGTCATCAGATCGCCATCTCGCGCCCGTGCCTCTGACTTCTAAGTCCAATTAC
TCTTCAACATCCCTACATGCTCTTTCTCCCTGTGCTCCCACCCCCTATTTTTGTTATTATCAAAAAACTT
CTCTTAATTTCTTTGTTTTTTAGCTTCTTTTAAGTCACCTCTAACAATGAAATTGTGTAGATTCAAAAAT
AGAATTAATTCGTAATAAAAAGTCGAAAAAAATTGTGCTCCCTCCCCCCATTAATAATAATTCTATCCCA
AAATCTACACAATGTTCTGTGTACACTTCTTATGTTTTTTACTTCTGATAAATTTTTTTGAAACATCATA
GAAAAAACCGCACACAAAATACCTTATCATATGTTACGTTTCAGTTTATGACCGCAATTTTTATTTCTTC
GCACGTCTGGGCCTCTCATGACGTCAAATCATGCTCATCGTGAAAAAGTTTTGGAGTATTTTTGGAATTT
TTCAATCAAGTGAAAGTTTATGAAATTAATTTTCCTGCTTTTGCTTTTTGGGGTTTCCCCTATTGTTTGT
CAAGATTTCGAGGACGGCGTTTTTCTTGCTAAAATCACAAGTATTGATGAGCACGATGCAAGAAAGATCG
GAAGAAGGTTTGGGTTTGAGGCTCAGTGGAAGGTGAGTAGAAGTTGATAATTTGAAAGTGGAGTAGTGTC
TATGGGGTTTTTGCCGAGCTCCAGCTTTTGTTCCCTTTAGTGAGGGTTAATTGCGCGCTTGGCGTAATCA
TGGTCATAGCTGTTTCCTGTGTGAAATTGTTATCCGCTCACAATTCCACACAACATACGAGCCGGAAGCA
TAAAGTGTAAAGCCTGGGGTGCCTAATGAGTGAGCTAACTCACATTAATTGCGTTGCGCTCACTGCCCGC
TTTCCAGTCGGGAAACCTGTCGTGCCAGCTGCATTAATGAATCGGCCAACGCGCGGGGAGAGGCGGTTTG
CGTATTGGGCGCTCTTCCGCTTCCTCGCTCACTGACTCGCTGCGCTCGGTCGTTCGGCTGCGGCGAGCGG
TATCAGCTCACTCAAAGGCGGTAATACGGTTATCCACAGAATCAGGGGATAACGCAGGAAAGAACATGTG
AGCAAAAGGCCAGCAAAAGGCCAGGAACCGTAAAAAGGCCGCGTTGCTGGCGTTTTTCCATAGGCTCCGC
CCCCCTGACGAGCATCACAAAAATCGACGCTCAAGTCAGAGGTGGCGAAACCCGACAGGACTATAAAGAT
ACCAGGCGTTTCCCCCTGGAAGCTCCCTCGTGCGCTCTCCTGTTCCGACCCTGCCGCTTACCGGATACCT
GTCCGCCTTTCTCCCTTCGGGAAGCGTGGCGCTTTCTCATAGCTCACGCTGTAGGTATCTCAGTTCGGTG
TAGGTCGTTCGCTCCAAGCTGGGCTGTGTGCACGAACCCCCCGTTCAGCCCGACCGCTGCGCCTTATCCG
GTAACTATCGTCTTGAGTCCAACCCGGTAAGACACGACTTATCGCCACTGGCAGCAGCCACTGGTAACAG
GATTAGCAGAGCGAGGTATGTAGGCGGTGCTACAGAGTTCTTGAAGTGGTGGCCTAACTACGGCTACACT
AGAAGGACAGTATTTGGTATCTGCGCTCTGCTGAAGCCAGTTACCTTCGGAAAAAGAGTTGGTAGCTCTT
GATCCGGCAAACAAACCACCGCTGGTAGCGGTGGTTTTTTTGTTTGCAAGCAGCAGATTACGCGCAGAAA
AAAAGGATCTCAAGAAGATCCTTTGATCTTTTCTACGGGGTCTGACGCTCAGTGGAACGAAAACTCACGT
TAAGGGATTTTGGTCATGAGATTATCAAAAAGGATCTTCACCTAGATCCTTTTAAATTAAAAATGAAGTT
TTAAATCAATCTAAAGTATATATGAGTAAACTTGGTCTGACAGTTACCAATGCTTAATCAGTGAGGCACC
TATCTCAGCGATCTGTCTATTTCGTTCATCCATAGTTGCCTGACTCCCCGTCGTGTAGATAACTACGATA
CGGGAGGGCTTACCATCTGGCCCCAGTGCTGCAATGATACCGCGAGACCCACGCTCACCGGCTCCAGATT
TATCAGCAATAAACCAGCCAGCCGGAAGGGCCGAGCGCAGAAGTGGTCCTGCAACTTTATCCGCCTCCAT
CCAGTCTATTAATTGTTGCCGGGAAGCTAGAGTAAGTAGTTCGCCAGTTAATAGTTTGCGCAACGTTGTT
GCCATTGCTACAGGCATCGTGGTGTCACGCTCGTCGTTTGGTATGGCTTCATTCAGCTCCGGTTCCCAAC
GATCAAGGCGAGTTACATGATCCCCCATGTTGTGCAAAAAAGCGGTTAGCTCCTTCGGTCCTCCGATCGT
TGTCAGAAGTAAGTTGGCCGCAGTGTTATCACTCATGGTTATGGCAGCACTGCATAATTCTCTTACTGTC
ATGCCATCCGTAAGATGCTTTTCTGTGACTGGTGAGTACTCAACCAAGTCATTCTGAGAATAGTGTATGC
GGCGACCGAGTTGCTCTTGCCCGGCGTCAATACGGGATAATACCGCGCCACATAGCAGAACTTTAAAAGT
GCTCATCATTGGAAAACGTTCTTCGGGGCGAAAACTCTCAAGGATCTTACCGCTGTTGAGATCCAGTTCG
ATGTAACCCACTCGTGCACCCAACTGATCTTCAGCATCTTTTACTTTCACCAGCGTTTCTGGGTGAGCAA
AAACAGGAAGGCAAAATGCCGCAAAAAAGGGAATAAGGGCGACACGGAAATGTTGAATACTCATACTCTT
CCTTTTTCAATATTATTGAAGCATTTATCAGGGTTATTGTCTCATGAGCGGATACATATTTGAATGTATT
TAGAAAAATAAACAAATAGGGGTTCCGCGCACATTTCCCCGAAAAGTGCCAC
